Addgene plasmid #216283: pDEST14-SpyCatcher003-TEVs-SpyTag003DA
Purpose: Expresses SpyCatcher003-TEV site-SpyTag003DA in bacterial cytoplasm, to allow TEV protease to remove SpyTag003DA and thereby uncage SpyCatcher003 reactivity.
Depositing lab: Mark Howarth. Depositing organization: University of Oxford. Publication: SpyMask enables combinatorial assembly of bispecific binders. Driscoll CL, Keeble AH, Howarth MR. Nat Commun. 2024 Mar 16;15(1):2403. doi: 10.1038/s41467-024-46599-9. PubMed 38493197.
Backbone
  Vector backbone: pDEST14
  Backbone manufacturer: Thermo Fisher Scientific
  Backbone size w/o insert (bp): 6422
  Total vector size (bp): 6909
  Vector type: Bacterial Expression
Growth in bacteria
  Bacterial resistance: Ampicillin, 100 μg/mL
  Growth temperature: 37°C
  Growth strain: DH5alpha
  Copy number: High Copy
Gene/Insert
  Gene/Insert name: SpyCatcher003-TEVs-SpyTag003DA (alt names: Masked SpyCatcher003; SpyCatcher003-TEV site-SpyTag003DA; SpyCatcher003-TEVs-SpyTag003D117A)
  Species: Synthetic
  Insert size (bp): 489
  Promoter: T7 promoter
  Tag / fusion protein: His6 (N terminal on insert); TEV cleavage site (C terminal on insert)
  Cloning method: Gibson Cloning
  Sequencing primers: 5′ T7F; 3′ T7R
Terms and licenses: Academic/Nonprofit Terms; Industry Terms: Not Available to Industry
How to cite: pDEST14-SpyCatcher003-TEVs-SpyTag003DA was a gift from Mark Howarth (Addgene plasmid # 216283 ; http://n2t.net/addgene:216283 ; RRID:Addgene_216283)
