[The description below was written by a language model from this plasmid's Addgene catalogue record and pLannotate feature annotations shown in this document.]
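Description:
pDEST14-SpyCatcher003-TEVs-SpyTag003DA is a bacterial expression plasmid built on the pDEST14 backbone for cytoplasmic production of a "masked" SpyCatcher003 in E. coli. It is selected with ampicillin through the β-lactamase gene (AmpR, with its own promoter) and replicates from a ColE1/pMB1-type origin. The annotation also finds the pBR322-derived bom region and rop gene, along with an f1 phage origin. The catalogue lists the plasmid as high copy, although rop normally moderates copy number.

The synthetic insert, introduced by Gibson cloning, sits between a T7 promoter with the phage T7 gene 10 ribosome binding site and a T7 terminator, so expression requires a host that supplies T7 RNA polymerase. The encoded protein has an N-terminal His6 tag for affinity purification, followed by SpyCatcher003, a TEV protease recognition site, and SpyTag003DA (the D117A variant). In this variant the reactive aspartate is replaced, so the tag can occupy the SpyCatcher003 binding site without forming the isopeptide bond. The tethered tag therefore acts as a removable cage. TEV cleavage releases SpyTag003DA and restores SpyCatcher003 reactivity toward genuine SpyTag partners, a step used in the SpyMask approach for combinatorial assembly of bispecific binders.

The sequenced record is 4,133 nt, considerably shorter than the 6,909 bp total given in the catalogue, so the listed sizes may not reflect the actual construct. The annotation also flags a second His-like fragment and a short solubility-tag fragment just upstream of the terminator. These lie downstream of the recorded insert, and the record does not indicate whether they are translated.
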