Features (pLannotate 1.2.2; 14 found; start..end, strand, type, name):
     21..39      +  promoter       T7 promoter: promoter for bacteriophage T7 RNA polymerase
     71..93      +  RBS            RBS: efficient ribosome binding site from bacteriophage T7 gene 10 (Olins and Rangwala, 1989)
    111..130     +  CDS            8xHis (fragment): 8xHis affinity tag
    509..529     +  CDS            TEV site: tobacco etch virus (TEV) protease recognition and cleavage site
    654..671     +  CDS            9xHis (fragment): 9xHis affinity tag
    681..730     +  CDS            SET1 (fragment): solubility-enhancement tag derived from T7 phage gene 10B
    738..785     +  terminator     T7 terminator: transcription terminator for bacteriophage T7 RNA polymerase
    822..1250    +  rep_origin     f1 ori (sequence partly withheld): f1 bacteriophage origin of replication; arrow indicates direction of (+) strand synthesis
   1303..1407    +  promoter       AmpR promoter: bla
   1408..2268    +  CDS            AmpR: β-lactamase; bla; confers resistance to ampicillin, carbenicillin, and related antibiotics
   2439..3027    +  rep_origin     ori: high-copy-number ColE1/pMB1/pBR322/pUC origin of replication
   3213..3352    -  misc_feature   bom: basis of mobility region from pBR322
   3454..3645    -  CDS            rop: Rop protein, which maintains plasmids at low copy number; rop
   3662..4042    +  CDS            YPB1_ECOLX: Protein predicted: Swiss-Prot protein existence level 4. From Escherichia coli.
>Addgene plasmid #216283 | pDEST14-SpyCatcher003-TEVs-SpyTag003DA | addgene full sequence | sequence record 433206 | Addgene NGS Result
AGATCTCGATCCCGCGAAATTAATACGACTCACTATAGGGAGACCACAACGGTTTCCCTCTAGAAATAAT
TTTGTTTAACTTTAAGAAGGAGATATACATATGTCGTACTACCATCACCATCACCATCACGATTACGACA
TCCCAACGACCGGCGCCATGGTAACCACCTTATCAGGTTTATCAGGTGAGCAAGGTCCGTCCGGTGATAT
GACAACTGAAGAAGATAGTGCTACCCATATTAAATTCTCAAAACGTGATGAGGACGGCCGTGAGTTAGCT
GGTGCAACTATGGAGTTGCGTGATTCATCTGGTAAAACTATTAGTACATGGATTTCAGATGGACATGTGA
AGGATTTCTACCTGTATCCAGGAAAATATACATTTGTCGAAACCGCAGCACCAGACGGTTATGAGGTAGC
AACTCCAATTGAATTTACAGTTAATGAGGACGGTCAGGTTACTGTAGATGGTGAAGCAACTGAAGGTGAC
GCTGGATCCAGTGGTAGCGAAAACCTGTATTTTCAGGGCGGTGGTAGCGGCCGTGGCGTTCCTCATATTG
TTATGGTGGCCGCCTACAAACGCTATAAATAAATGGTTGATGCTTGAGGATCCGAATTCGAGCTCCGTCG
ACAAGCTTGCGGCCGCACTCGAGCACCACCACCACCACCACTGAGATCCGGCTGCTAACAAAGCCCGAAA
GGAAGCTGAGTTGGCTGCTGCCACCGCTGAGCAATAACTAGCATAACCCCTTGGGGCCTCTAAACGGGTC
TTGAGGGGTTTTTTGCTGAAAGGAGGAACTATATCCGGATTGGCGAATGGG
[124 nt withheld, positions 822-945]
C
[91 nt withheld, positions 947-1037]
A
[49 nt withheld, positions 1039-1087]
CCTTTGACGTTGGAGTCCACGTTCTTT
[37 nt withheld, positions 1115-1151]
ACCCTATCTCGGTCTATTCTTTTGATTTATAAGGGATTTTGCCGATTTCGGCCTATTGGTTAAAAAATGA
GCTGATTTAACAAAAATTTAACGCGAATTTTAACAAAATATTAACGCTTACAATTTAGGTGGCACTTTTC
GGGGAAATGTGCGCGGAACCCCTATTTGTTTATTTTTCTAAATACATTCAAATATGTATCCGCTCATGAG
ACAATAACCCTGGTAAATGCTTCAATAATATTGAAAAAGGAAGAGTATGAGTATTCAACATTTCCGTGTC
GCCCTTATTCCCTTTTTTGCGGCATTTTGCCTTCCTGTTTTTGCTCACCCAGAAACGCTGGTGAAAGTAA
AAGATGCTGAAGATCAGTTGGGTGCACGAGTGGGTTACATCGAACTGGATCTCAACAGCGGTAAGATCCT
TGAGAGTTTTCGCCCCGAAGAACGTTTTCCAATGATGAGCACTTTTAAAGTTCTGCTATGTGGCGCGGTA
TTATCCCGTATTGACGCCGGGCAAGAGCAACTCGGTCGCCGCATACACTATTCTCAGAATGACTTGGTTG
AGTACTCACCAGTCACAGAAAAGCATCTTACGGATGGCATGACAGTAAGAGAATTATGCAGTGCTGCCAT
AACCATGAGTGATAACACTGCGGCCAACTTACTTCTGACAACGATCGGAGGACCGAAGGAGCTAACCGCT
TTTTTGCACAACATGGGGGATCATGTAACTCGCCTTGATCGTTGGGAACCGGAGCTGAATGAAGCCATAC
CAAACGACGAGCGTGACACCACGATGCCTGCAGCAATGGCAACAACGTTGCGCAAACTATTAACTGGCGA
ACTACTTACTCTAGCTTCCCGGCAACAATTAATAGACTGGATGGAGGCGGATAAAGTTGCAGGACCACTT
CTGCGCTCGGCCCTTCCGGCTGGCTGGTTTATTGCTGATAAATCTGGAGCCGGTGAGCGTGGGTCTCGCG
GTATCATTGCAGCACTGGGGCCAGATGGTAAGCCCTCCCGTATCGTAGTTATCTACACGACGGGGAGTCA
GGCAACTATGGATGAACGAAATAGACAGATCGCTGAGATAGGTGCCTCACTGATTAAGCATTGGTAACTG
TCAGACCAAGTTTACTCATATATACTTTAGATTGATTTAAAACTTCATTTTTAATTTAAAAGGATCTAGG
TGAAGATCCTTTTTGATAATCTCATGACCAAAATCCCTTAACGTGAGTTTTCGTTCCACTGAGCGTCAGA
CCCCGTAGAAAAGATCAAAGGATCTTCTTGAGATCCTTTTTTTCTGCGCGTAATCTGCTGCTTGCAAACA
AAAAAACCACCGCTACCAGCGGTGGTTTGTTTGCCGGATCAAGAGCTACCAACTCTTTTTCCGAAGGTAA
CTGGCTTCAGCAGAGCGCAGATACCAAATACTGTCCTTCTAGTGTAGCCGTAGTTAGGCCACCACTTCAA
GAACTCTGTAGCACCGCCTACATACCTCGCTCTGCTAATCCTGTTACCAGTGGCTGCTGCCAGTGGCGAT
AAGTCGTGTCTTACCGGGTTGGACTCAAGACGATAGTTACCGGATAAGGCGCAGCGGTCGGGCTGAACGG
GGGGTTCGTGCACACAGCCCAGCTTGGAGCGAACGACCTACACCGAACTGAGATACCTACAGCGTGAGCT
ATGAGAAAGCGCCACGCTTCCCGAAGGGAGAAAGGCGGACAGGTATCCGGTAAGCGGCAGGGTCGGAACA
GGAGAGCGCACGAGGGAGCTTCCAGGGGGAAACGCCTGGTATCTTTATAGTCCTGTCGGGTTTCGCCACC
TCTGACTTGAGCGTCGATTTTTGTGATGCTCGTCAGGGGGGCGGAGCCTATGGAAAAACGCCAGCAACGC
GGCCTTTTTACGGTTCCTGGCCTTTTGCTGGCCTTTTGCTCACATGTTCTTTCCTGCGTTATCCCCTGAT
TCTGTGGATAACCGTATTACCGCCTTTGAGTGAGCTGATACCGCTCGCCGCAGCCGAACGACCGAGCGCA
GCGAGTCAGTGAGCGAGGAAGCGGAAGAGCGCCTGATGCGGTATTTTCTCCTTACGCATCTGTGCGGTAT
TTCACACCGCAATGGTGCACTCTCAGTACAATCTGCTCTGATGCCGCATAGTTAAGCCAGTATACACTCC
GCTATCGCTACGTGACTGGGTCATGGCTGCGCCCCGACACCCGCCAACACCCGCTGACGCGCCCTGACGG
GCTTGTCTGCTCCCGGCATCCGCTTACAGACAAGCTGTGACCGTCTCCGGGAGCTGCATGTGTCAGAGGT
TTTCACCGTCATCACCGAAACGCGCGAGGCAGCTGCGGTAAAGCTCATCAGCGTGGTCGTGAAGCGATTC
ACAGATGTCTGCCTGTTCATCCGCGTCCAGCTCGTTGAGCTTCTCCAGAAGCGTTAATGTCTGGCTTCTG
ATAAAGCGGGCCATGTTAAGGGCGGTTTTTTCCTGTTTGGTCACTGATGCCTCCGTGTAAGGGGGATTTC
TGTTCATGGGGGTAATGATACCGATGAAACGAGAGAGGATGCTCACGATACGGGTTACTGATGATGAACA
TGCCCGGTTACTGGAACGTTGTGAGGGTAAACAACTGGCGGTATGGATGCGGCGGGACCAGAGAAAAATC
ACTCAGGGTCAATGCCAGCGCTTCGTTAATACAGATGTAGGTGTTCCACAGGGTAGCCAGCAGCATCCTG
CGATGCAGATCCGGAACATAATGGTGCAGGGCGCTGACTTCCGCGTTTCCAGACTTTACGAAACACGGAA
ACCGAAGACCATTCATGTTGTTGCTCAGGTCGCAGACGTTTTGCAGCAGCAGTCGCTTCACGTTCGCTCG
CGTATCGGTGATTCATTCTGCTAACCAGTAAGGCAACCCCGCCAGCCTAGCCGGGTCCTCAACGACAGGA
GCACGATCATGCGCACCCGTGGCCAGGACCCAACGCTGCCCG
