>Addgene plasmid #216283 | pDEST14-SpyCatcher003-TEVs-SpyTag003DA | depositor partial sequence | sequence record 421691 | SpyCatcher003-TEVs-SpyTag003DA
ATGTCGTACTACCATCACCATCACCATCACGATTACGACATCCCAACGACCGGCGCCATGGTAACCACCT
TATCAGGTTTATCAGGTGAGCAAGGTCCGTCCGGTGATATGACAACTGAAGAAGATAGTGCTACCCATAT
TAAATTCTCAAAACGTGATGAGGACGGCCGTGAGTTAGCTGGTGCAACTATGGAGTTGCGTGATTCATCT
GGTAAAACTATTAGTACATGGATTTCAGATGGACATGTGAAGGATTTCTACCTGTATCCAGGAAAATATA
CATTTGTCGAAACCGCAGCACCAGACGGTTATGAGGTAGCAACTCCAATTGAATTTACAGTTAATGAGGA
CGGTCAGGTTACTGTAGATGGTGAAGCAACTGAAGGTGACGCTGGATCCAGTGGTAGCGAAAACCTGTAT
TTTCAGGGCGGTGGTAGCGGCCGTGGCGTTCCTCATATTGTTATGGTGGCCGCCTACAAACGCTATAAAT
AA
